Addgene plasmid #29172: pEMS1371
Purpose: Expression of the reporter gene under the control of the MiniPromoter in this plasmid has not been tested
Depositing lab: Elizabeth Simpson. Depositing organization: University of British Columbia. Publication: A regulatory toolbox of MiniPromoters to drive selective expression in the brain. Portales-Casamar E, Swanson DJ, Liu L, de Leeuw CN, Banks KG, Ho Sui SJ, Fulton DL, Ali J, Amirabbasi M, Arenillas DJ, Babyak N, Black SF, Bonaguro RJ, Brauer E, Candido TR, Castellarin M, Chen J, Chen Y, Cheng JC, Chopra V, Docking TR, Dreolini L, D'Souza CA, Flynn EK, Glenn R, Hatakka K, Hearty TG, Imanian B, Jiang S, Khorasan-zadeh S, Komljenovic I, Laprise S, Liao NY, Lim JS, Lithwick S, Liu F, Liu J, Lu M, McConechy M, McLeod AJ, Milisavljevic M, Mis J, O'Connor K, Palma B, Palmquist DL, Schmouth JF, Swanson MI, Tam B, Ticoll A, Turner JL, Varhol R, Vermeulen J, Watkins RF, Wilson G, Wong BK, Wong SH, Wong TY, Yang GS, Ypsilanti AR, Jones SJ, Holt RA, Goldowitz D, Wasserman WW, Simpson EM. Proc Natl Acad Sci U S A. 2010 Sep 21. 107(38):16589-94. 10.1073/pnas.1009158107 PubMed 20807748.
Backbone
  Vector backbone: pEMS1306
  Backbone size w/o insert (bp): 16454
  Vector type: Pleiades Promoter Project [sic, Pleaides Plieades]
Growth in bacteria
  Bacterial resistance: Ampicillin, 100 μg/mL
  Growth temperature: 37°C
  Growth strain: DH5alpha
  Growth instructions: DH10B
  Copy number: High Copy
Gene/Insert
  Gene/Insert name: Ple99 (alt names: GRP; gastrin releasing peptide)
  Species: H. sapiens (human)
  Insert size (bp): 1418
  Entrez Gene: GRP (a.k.a. BN, GRP-10, preproGRP, proGRP)
  Tag / fusion protein: EGFP-NLS (C terminal on backbone)
  Cloning method: Restriction Enzyme; 5′ cloning site MluI (unknown if destroyed); 3′ cloning site MluI (unknown if destroyed)
  Sequencing primers: 5′ Unknown
Terms and licenses: Academic/Nonprofit Terms; Industry Terms: Not Available to Industry
How to cite: pEMS1371 was a gift from Elizabeth Simpson (Addgene plasmid # 29172 ; http://n2t.net/addgene:29172 ; RRID:Addgene_29172)
