[The description below was written by a language model from this plasmid's Addgene catalogue record.]
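Description:
pEMS1371 is a plasmid from the Pleiades Promoter Project, a collection of human-derived MiniPromoters designed to drive selective gene expression in defined regions or cell types of the brain. It is built on the pEMS1306 backbone, a large vector of about 16.5 kb without insert. It is maintained in E. coli as a high-copy plasmid under ampicillin selection. The record does not describe the other contents of this backbone, such as its origin of replication, polyadenylation signals, or any sequences intended for genomic targeting, and no feature table is available to confirm them.

The insert is Ple99, a 1418 bp MiniPromoter assembled from human regulatory sequence of the GRP gene, which encodes gastrin releasing peptide. It was cloned by restriction enzyme into an MluI site used at both ends, and it is not recorded whether those sites survived cloning. Because a single enzyme flanks the insert, its orientation cannot be inferred from the cloning scheme in the record alone. The backbone supplies an EGFP-NLS reporter downstream of the insertion site. Transcription driven by Ple99 should therefore yield nuclear-localised green fluorescence, which makes it easier to identify and count individual expressing cells in dense tissue.

The intended use is to assess whether this compact promoter reproduces GRP-like expression. The depositor states explicitly, however, that reporter expression under this MiniPromoter has not been tested in this plasmid, so its activity and specificity remain unverified.
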