>Addgene plasmid #29172 | pEMS1371 | addgene partial sequence | sequence record 39496 | EGFP-N 5'-CGTCGCCGTCCAGCTCGACCAG-3'
ACCATGGTGGCGGAAGTTCCTATACCTTTTGAAGAATAGGAACTTCGGCGCGCCACGCGTGACGGGAAGC
CCTTGGAGCGCGCCGGAGAGGCTGGGAAGAGCAGAGACTGGTGACCCGGACCTCGGAGGAGCTCCGCCGC
CGCAGCCGCTGGTGCTACTGCTGCGGCCTCCACTAGGGCCCCTACTTTATATGGAAGCCCGGGCGGGGGG
GCTGGGGGGCTCTTCTATCGCGGACCAGAGCGCTCTGACGTCTCCCTATAGCTAACCGGGGCGCTGGGAC
GCCCGGTCCGGAAAACCATCCATCTCCCCGCCGAGTGATGAAAAGGCTGAGTGTACATTGCCCCCTCTTT
TTTCCTCGTAGCCCCGTCCGCCTTCCCCACATCGGATTAATTCCTCCGGTCCTCGACGCCTTCCATCCAA
CACAATTTAGTGAACTCCTCCCTCTCCAGGCTCGCCGGCGCCTCCAGCCTTAGCTGCCTTGAGAGTCCTG
GAGAGGGCGACCCCGCTGCCTGATCTGGGCCGGGAGGGGTGGGGGGTGTAGCTGGAGACGGGTGAGCTCT
AAAGATGGATGGGCTTTGCTGGAGGGATTTGGAACCACCATTT
