>Addgene plasmid #29172 | pEMS1371 | addgene partial sequence | sequence record 39643 | pEMS1307-fwd 5'-ccgcacgtctaagaaaccat-3'
GCGTATCACGAGGCCCTTTCGTCTTCAAGAATTAATTCCGATCATATTCAATAACCCTTAATGAATTCGA
GCTCCTAGGCCGGCCACGCGTACTCAGACACAAGTGTATGTTTTCAACTTTATCAATATCAATATATCAA
TATCAACACCATGTTGACATGGAACACTAAAGACCCAACAGGGAGGCAATTAACAAGCATTTGAGGAGGA
ATAGACCTCACCTATTCCAACCACACGGCCAACTCTGGCAGCCAAAACGTGGGCAACAGCATCCTACCAG
CTTCTATTTATTGTTGCATTGCTATGGTGCTGATCCCCTTTGTATCCATGGTATTTAGAACCTCGGGGAT
TGGGCTGGTGACCATTCTTTAGATCTGAGAACAGAAGGAGCAGAGGAACGTTGAGCAACTCTAGAGGGGT
GTGTATGTGGCAGTTTAGGGACAGTTTGAGCTTTCAGGTAGAGGCAGCCTAGGGAAACTGGCATAAAGCA
GTTTCTTTCTCTATTCCATGGAAGTTGCATGCTTGTGAAAAGGGCCAGCTATCTTCTGTCTTGCCATACA
AGTGGGCAGAGCTGCCTGGGAATACC
